Addgene plasmid #75695: STYK1 gRNA (BRDN0001145785)
Purpose: 3rd generation lentiviral gRNA plasmid targeting human STYK1
Depositing lab: John Doench & David Root. Depositing organization: Broad Institute. Publication: Optimized sgRNA design to maximize activity and minimize off-target effects of CRISPR-Cas9. Doench JG, Fusi N, Sullender M, Hegde M, Vaimberg EW, Donovan KF, Smith I, Tothova Z, Wilen C, Orchard R, Virgin HW, Listgarten J, Root DE. Nat Biotechnol. 2016 Jan 18. doi: 10.1038/nbt.3437. PubMed 26780180.
Backbone
  Vector backbone: lentiGuide-Puro
  Backbone manufacturer: Zhang Lab (Addgene plasmid # 52963)
  Vector type: Mammalian Expression, Lentiviral, CRISPR
  Selectable markers: Puromycin
Growth in bacteria
  Bacterial resistance: Ampicillin, 100 μg/mL
  Growth temperature: 37°C
  Growth strain: DH5alpha
  Copy number: High Copy
Gene/Insert
  Gene/Insert name: STYK1 (alt names: STYK1; NM_018423.2)
  gRNA/shRNA sequence: TCGAGCCAATATGAACACTG
  Species: H. sapiens (human)
  Entrez Gene: STYK1 (a.k.a. NOK, SuRTK106, DKFZp761P1010)
  Promoter: hU6
  Cloning method: Unknown
  Sequencing primers: 5′ U6-F; 3′ pS2-R
Terms and licenses: Academic/Nonprofit Terms; Industry Terms: Not Available to Industry
Depositor comments: The gRNA was designed to target the following Genbank reference sequence(s): NM_018423.2. Note that this plasmid does NOT contain Cas9. It should be used in conjunction with lentiCas9-Blast (Addgene #52962) or otherwise with cell lines already expressing Cas9. Browse the full kinome gRNA library at http://www.addgene.org/pooled-library/broadgpp-human-kinome/ or visit http://www.broadinstitute.org/rnai/public/ for detailed protocols and information.
How to cite: STYK1 gRNA (BRDN0001145785) was a gift from John Doench & David Root (Addgene plasmid # 75695 ; http://n2t.net/addgene:75695 ; RRID:Addgene_75695)
