[The description below was written by a language model from this plasmid's Addgene catalogue record and pLannotate feature annotations shown in this document.]
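Description:
STYK1 gRNA (BRDN0001145785) is a third-generation lentiviral guide RNA plasmid built on the lentiGuide-Puro backbone and designed to direct Streptococcus pyogenes Cas9 to the human STYK1 gene (also known as NOK or SuRTK106), a member of the kinome. It is propagated in E. coli as a high-copy plasmid through a ColE1/pUC-type origin with ampicillin selection from the bla gene. The backbone also carries an f1 origin, an SV40 origin and poly(A) signal, and remnants of lac and T7/T3 cloning-vector elements.

The lentiviral transfer cassette begins with an RSV promoter fused to a truncated HIV-1 5' LTR, which makes genomic RNA production Tat-independent. It continues through the Ψ packaging signal with a partial gag sequence, the Rev response element and a central polypurine tract, and ends in a self-inactivating ΔU3 3' LTR. Within this unit, a human U6 RNA polymerase III promoter drives the STYK1-specific 20-nt spacer joined to the S. pyogenes gRNA scaffold. A separate EF-1α core promoter with its intron A expresses puromycin N-acetyltransferase, followed by a WPRE to enhance transcript expression, so that transduced mammalian cells can be selected with puromycin.

The plasmid does not encode Cas9, so it is meant to be used with a separate Cas9 lentivector or in cells that already express Cas9, typically to knock out STYK1. The guide was designed against a STYK1 RefSeq transcript and belongs to a human kinome gRNA collection developed alongside optimized sgRNA design rules.
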