Features (pLannotate 1.2.2; 29 found; start..end, strand, type, name):
     14..80      +  CDS            small t antigen (fragment): SV40 (simian virus 40) small t antigen
    106..317     +  promoter       EF-1α core promoter: core promoter for human elongation factor EF-1α
    318..1256    +  intron         EF-1α intron A: intron upstream of the start codon of human EF-1α
   1278..1877    +  CDS            PuroR (fragment): puromycin N-acetyltransferase; pac from Streptomyces; confers resistance to puromycin
   1893..2481    +  misc_feature   WPRE: woodchuck hepatitis virus posttranscriptional regulatory element
   2532..2551    +  misc_feature   cPPT/CTS (fragment): central polypurine tract and central termination sequence of HIV-1
   2553..2786    +  LTR            3' LTR (ΔU3): self-inactivating 3' long terminal repeat (LTR) from HIV-1
   2864..2985    +  polyA_signal   SV40 poly(A) signal: SV40 polyadenylation signal
   3025..3160    +  rep_origin     SV40 ori: SV40 origin of replication
   3181..3199    -  promoter       T7 promoter: promoter for bacteriophage T7 RNA polymerase
   3207..3362    +  CDS            lacZα (fragment): LacZα fragment of β-galactosidase; lacZ fragment
   3367..3795    +  rep_origin     f1 ori (sequence partly withheld): f1 bacteriophage origin of replication; arrow indicates direction of (+) strand synthesis
   3848..3952    +  promoter       AmpR promoter: bla
   3953..4813    +  CDS            AmpR: β-lactamase; bla; confers resistance to ampicillin, carbenicillin, and related antibiotics
   4984..5572    +  rep_origin     ori: high-copy-number ColE1/pMB1/pBR322/pUC origin of replication
   5755..5847    +  CDS            lacI (fragment): lac repressor; lacI; The lac repressor binds to the lac operator to inhibit transcription in E. coli. This inhibition can be relieved by adding lactose or isopropyl-β-D-thiogalactopyranoside (IPTG).
   5860..5881    +  protein_bind   CAP binding site: CAP binding activates transcription in the presence of cAMP. E. coli catabolite activator protein
   5896..5926    +  promoter       lac promoter: promoter for the E. coli lac operon
   5934..5950    +  protein_bind   lac operator: The lac repressor binds to the lac operator to inhibit transcription in E. coli. This inhibition can be relieved by adding lactose or isopropyl-β-D-thiogalactopyranoside (IPTG). lac repressor encoded by lacI
   5995..6013    +  promoter       T3 promoter: promoter for bacteriophage T3 RNA polymerase
   6041..6267    +  promoter       RSV promoter: Rous sarcoma virus enhancer/promoter
   6268..6448    +  LTR            5' LTR (truncated): truncated 5' long terminal repeat (LTR) from HIV-1
   6495..6620    +  misc_feature   HIV-1 Ψ: packaging signal of human immunodeficiency virus type 1
   6604..6967    +  CDS            HIV-1 gag (fragment): gag protein from human immunodeficiency virus 1; gag
   7113..7346    +  misc_feature   RRE: The Rev response element (RRE) of HIV-1 allows for Rev-dependent mRNA export from the nucleus to the cytoplasm.
   7723..7749    +  CDS            Rev (fragment): human immunodeficiency virus 1 (HIV-1) Rev protein; rev; enhances nuclear export of unspliced and incompletely spliced viral mRNAs
   7753..7993    +  promoter       U6 promoter: RNA polymerase III promoter for human U6 snRNA
   8023..8098    +  misc_RNA       gRNA scaffold: guide RNA scaffold for the Streptococcus pyogenes CRISPR/Cas9 system
   8154..8271    +  misc_feature   cPPT/CTS: central polypurine tract and central termination sequence of HIV-1
>Addgene plasmid #75695 | STYK1 gRNA (BRDN0001145785) | addgene full sequence | sequence record 184384 | Addgene Assembled Sequence
CCCGGGTGCAAAGATGGATAAAGTTTTAAACAGAGAGGAATCTTTGCAGCTAATGGACCTTCTAGGTCTT
GAAAGGAGTGGGAATTGGCTCCGGTGCCCGTCAGTGGGCAGAGCGCACATCGCCCACAGTCCCCGAGAAG
TTGGGGGGAGGGGTCGGCAATTGATCCGGTGCCTAGAGAAGGTGGCGCGGGGTAAACTGGGAAAGTGATG
TCGTGTACTGGCTCCGCCTTTTTCCCGAGGGTGGGGGAGAACCGTATATAAGTGCAGTAGTCGCCGTGAA
CGTTCTTTTTCGCAACGGGTTTGCCGCCAGAACACAGGTAAGTGCCGTGTGTGGTTCCCGCGGGCCTGGC
CTCTTTACGGGTTATGGCCCTTGCGTGCCTTGAATTACTTCCACCTGGCTGCAGTACGTGATTCTTGATC
CCGAGCTTCGGGTTGGAAGTGGGTGGGAGAGTTCGAGGCCTTGCGCTTAAGGAGCCCCTTCGCCTCGTGC
TTGAGTTGAGGCCTGGCCTGGGCGCTGGGGCCGCCGCGTGCGAATCTGGTGGCACCTTCGCGCCTGTCTC
GCTGCTTTCGATAAGTCTCTAGCCATTTAAAATTTTTGATGACCTGCTGCGACGCTTTTTTTCTGGCAAG
ATAGTCTTGTAAATGCGGGCCAAGATCTGCACACTGGTATTTCGGTTTTTGGGGCCGCGGGCGGCGACGG
GGCCCGTGCGTCCCAGCGCACATGTTCGGCGAGGCGGGGCCTGCGAGCGCGGCCACCGAGAATCGGACGG
GGGTAGTCTCAAGCTGGCCGGCCTGCTCTGGTGCCTGGCCTCGCGCCGCCGTGTATCGCCCCGCCCTGGG
CGGCAAGGCTGGCCCGGTCGGCACCAGTTGCGTGAGCGGAAAGATGGCCGCTTCCCGGCCCTGCTGCAGG
GAGCTCAAAATGGAGGACGCGGCGCTCGGGAGAGCGGGCGGGTGAGTCACCCACACAAAGGAAAAGGGCC
TTTCCGTCCTCAGCCGTCGCTTCATGTGACTCCACGGAGTACCGGGCGCCGTCCAGGCACCTCGATTAGT
TCTCGAGCTTTTGGAGTACGTCGTCTTTAGGTTGGGGGGAGGGGTTTTATGCGATGGAGTTTCCCCACAC
TGAGTGGGTGGAGACTGAAGTTAGGCCAGCTTGGCACTTGATGTAATTCTCCTTGGAATTTGCCCTTTTT
GAGTTTGGATCTTGGTTCATTCTCAAGCCTCAGACAGTGGTTCAAAGTTTTTTTCTTCCATTTCAGGTGT
CGTGACGTACGGCCACCATGACCGAGTACAAGCCCACGGTGCGCCTCGCCACCCGCGACGACGTCCCCAG
GGCCGTACGCACCCTCGCCGCCGCGTTCGCCGACTACCCCGCCACGCGCCACACCGTCGATCCGGACCGC
CACATCGAGCGGGTCACCGAGCTGCAAGAACTCTTCCTCACGCGCGTCGGGCTCGACATCGGCAAGGTGT
GGGTCGCGGACGACGGCGCCGCCGTGGCGGTCTGGACCACGCCGGAGAGCGTCGAAGCGGGGGCGGTGTT
CGCCGAGATCGGCCCGCGCATGGCCGAGTTGAGCGGTTCCCGGCTGGCCGCGCAGCAACAGATGGAAGGC
CTCCTGGCGCCGCACCGGCCCAAGGAGCCCGCGTGGTTCCTGGCCACCGTCGGAGTCTCGCCCGACCACC
AGGGCAAGGGTCTGGGCAGCGCCGTCGTGCTCCCCGGAGTGGAGGCGGCCGAGCGCGCCGGGGTGCCCGC
CTTCCTGGAGACCTCCGCGCCCCGCAACCTCCCCTTCTACGAGCGGCTCGGCTTCACCGTCACCGCCGAC
GTCGAGGTGCCCGAAGGACCGCGCACCTGGTGCATGACCCGCAAGCCCGGTGCCTGAACGCGTTAAGTCG
ACAATCAACCTCTGGATTACAAAATTTGTGAAAGATTGACTGGTATTCTTAACTATGTTGCTCCTTTTAC
GCTATGTGGATACGCTGCTTTAATGCCTTTGTATCATGCTATTGCTTCCCGTATGGCTTTCATTTTCTCC
TCCTTGTATAAATCCTGGTTGCTGTCTCTTTATGAGGAGTTGTGGCCCGTTGTCAGGCAACGTGGCGTGG
TGTGCACTGTGTTTGCTGACGCAACCCCCACTGGTTGGGGCATTGCCACCACCTGTCAGCTCCTTTCCGG
GACTTTCGCTTTCCCCCTCCCTATTGCCACGGCGGAACTCATCGCCGCCTGCCTTGCCCGCTGCTGGACA
GGGGCTCGGCTGTTGGGCACTGACAATTCCGTGGTGTTGTCGGGGAAATCATCGTCCTTTCCTTGGCTGC
TCGCCTGTGTTGCCACCTGGATTCTGCGCGGGACGTCCTTCTGCTACGTCCCTTCGGCCCTCAATCCAGC
GGACCTTCCTTCCCGCGGCCTGCTGCCGGCTCTGCGGCCTCTTCCGCGTCTTCGCCTTCGCCCTCAGACG
AGTCGGATCTCCCTTTGGGCCGCCTCCCCGCGTCGACTTTAAGACCAATGACTTACAAGGCAGCTGTAGA
TCTTAGCCACTTTTTAAAAGAAAAGGGGGGACTGGAAGGGCTAATTCACTCCCAACGAAGACAAGATCTG
CTTTTTGCTTGTACTGGGTCTCTCTGGTTAGACCAGATCTGAGCCTGGGAGCTCTCTGGCTAACTAGGGA
ACCCACTGCTTAAGCCTCAATAAAGCTTGCCTTGAGTGCTTCAAGTAGTGTGTGCCCGTCTGTTGTGTGA
CTCTGGTAACTAGAGATCCCTCAGACCCTTTTAGTCAGTGTGGAAAATCTCTAGCAGTACGTATAGTAGT
TCATGTCATCTTATTATTCAGTATTTATAACTTGCAAAGAAATGAATATCAGAGAGTGAGAGGAACTTGT
TTATTGCAGCTTATAATGGTTACAAATAAAGCAATAGCATCACAAATTTCACAAATAAAGCATTTTTTTC
ACTGCATTCTAGTTGTGGTTTGTCCAAACTCATCAATGTATCTTATCATGTCTGGCTCTAGCTATCCCGC
CCCTAACTCCGCCCATCCCGCCCCTAACTCCGCCCAGTTCCGCCCATTCTCCGCCCCATGGCTGACTAAT
TTTTTTTATTTATGCAGAGGCCGAGGCCGCCTCGGCCTCTGAGCTATTCCAGAAGTAGTGAGGAGGCTTT
TTTGGAGGCCTAGGGACGTACCCAATTCGCCCTATAGTGAGTCGTATTACGCGCGCTCACTGGCCGTCGT
TTTACAACGTCGTGACTGGGAAAACCCTGGCGTTACCCAACTTAATCGCCTTGCAGCACATCCCCCTTTC
GCCAGCTGGCGTAATAGCGAAGAGGCCCGCACCGATCGCCCTTCCCAACAGTTGCGCAGCCTGAATGGCG
AATGGG
[124 nt withheld, positions 3367-3490]
C
[91 nt withheld, positions 3492-3582]
A
[49 nt withheld, positions 3584-3632]
CCTTTGACGTTGGAGTCCACGTTCTTT
[37 nt withheld, positions 3660-3696]
ACCCTATCTCGGTCTATTCTTTTGATTTATAAGGGATTTTGCCGATTTCGGCCTATTGGTTAAAAAATGA
GCTGATTTAACAAAAATTTAACGCGAATTTTAACAAAATATTAACGCTTACAATTTAGGTGGCACTTTTC
GGGGAAATGTGCGCGGAACCCCTATTTGTTTATTTTTCTAAATACATTCAAATATGTATCCGCTCATGAG
ACAATAACCCTGATAAATGCTTCAATAATATTGAAAAAGGAAGAGTATGAGTATTCAACATTTCCGTGTC
GCCCTTATTCCCTTTTTTGCGGCATTTTGCCTTCCTGTTTTTGCTCACCCAGAAACGCTGGTGAAAGTAA
AAGATGCTGAAGATCAGTTGGGTGCACGAGTGGGTTACATCGAACTGGATCTCAACAGCGGTAAGATCCT
TGAGAGTTTTCGCCCCGAAGAACGTTTTCCAATGATGAGCACTTTTAAAGTTCTGCTATGTGGCGCGGTA
TTATCCCGTATTGACGCCGGGCAAGAGCAACTCGGTCGCCGCATACACTATTCTCAGAATGACTTGGTTG
AGTACTCACCAGTCACAGAAAAGCATCTTACGGATGGCATGACAGTAAGAGAATTATGCAGTGCTGCCAT
AACCATGAGTGATAACACTGCGGCCAACTTACTTCTGACAACGATCGGAGGACCGAAGGAGCTAACCGCT
TTTTTGCACAACATGGGGGATCATGTAACTCGCCTTGATCGTTGGGAACCGGAGCTGAATGAAGCCATAC
CAAACGACGAGCGTGACACCACGATGCCTGTAGCAATGGCAACAACGTTGCGCAAACTATTAACTGGCGA
ACTACTTACTCTAGCTTCCCGGCAACAATTAATAGACTGGATGGAGGCGGATAAAGTTGCAGGACCACTT
CTGCGCTCGGCCCTTCCGGCTGGCTGGTTTATTGCTGATAAATCTGGAGCCGGTGAGCGTGGGTCTCGCG
GTATCATTGCAGCACTGGGGCCAGATGGTAAGCCCTCCCGTATCGTAGTTATCTACACGACGGGGAGTCA
GGCAACTATGGATGAACGAAATAGACAGATCGCTGAGATAGGTGCCTCACTGATTAAGCATTGGTAACTG
TCAGACCAAGTTTACTCATATATACTTTAGATTGATTTAAAACTTCATTTTTAATTTAAAAGGATCTAGG
TGAAGATCCTTTTTGATAATCTCATGACCAAAATCCCTTAACGTGAGTTTTCGTTCCACTGAGCGTCAGA
CCCCGTAGAAAAGATCAAAGGATCTTCTTGAGATCCTTTTTTTCTGCGCGTAATCTGCTGCTTGCAAACA
AAAAAACCACCGCTACCAGCGGTGGTTTGTTTGCCGGATCAAGAGCTACCAACTCTTTTTCCGAAGGTAA
CTGGCTTCAGCAGAGCGCAGATACCAAATACTGTTCTTCTAGTGTAGCCGTAGTTAGGCCACCACTTCAA
GAACTCTGTAGCACCGCCTACATACCTCGCTCTGCTAATCCTGTTACCAGTGGCTGCTGCCAGTGGCGAT
AAGTCGTGTCTTACCGGGTTGGACTCAAGACGATAGTTACCGGATAAGGCGCAGCGGTCGGGCTGAACGG
GGGGTTCGTGCACACAGCCCAGCTTGGAGCGAACGACCTACACCGAACTGAGATACCTACAGCGTGAGCT
ATGAGAAAGCGCCACGCTTCCCGAAGGGAGAAAGGCGGACAGGTATCCGGTAAGCGGCAGGGTCGGAACA
GGAGAGCGCACGAGGGAGCTTCCAGGGGGAAACGCCTGGTATCTTTATAGTCCTGTCGGGTTTCGCCACC
TCTGACTTGAGCGTCGATTTTTGTGATGCTCGTCAGGGGGGCGGAGCCTATGGAAAAACGCCAGCAACGC
GGCCTTTTTACGGTTCCTGGCCTTTTGCTGGCCTTTTGCTCACATGTTCTTTCCTGCGTTATCCCCTGAT
TCTGTGGATAACCGTATTACCGCCTTTGAGTGAGCTGATACCGCTCGCCGCAGCCGAACGACCGAGCGCA
GCGAGTCAGTGAGCGAGGAAGCGGAAGAGCGCCCAATACGCAAACCGCCTCTCCCCGCGCGTTGGCCGAT
TCATTAATGCAGCTGGCACGACAGGTTTCCCGACTGGAAAGCGGGCAGTGAGCGCAACGCAATTAATGTG
AGTTAGCTCACTCATTAGGCACCCCAGGCTTTACACTTTATGCTTCCGGCTCGTATGTTGTGTGGAATTG
TGAGCGGATAACAATTTCACACAGGAAACAGCTATGACCATGATTACGCCAAGCGCGCAATTAACCCTCA
CTAAAGGGAACAAAAGCTGGAGCTGCAAGCTTAATGTAGTCTTATGCAATACTCTTGTAGTCTTGCAACA
TGGTAACGATGAGTTAGCAACATGCCTTACAAGGAGAGAAAAAGCACCGTGCATGCCGATTGGTGGAAGT
AAGGTGGTACGATCGTGCCTTATTAGGAAGGCAACAGACGGGTCTGACATGGATTGGACGAACCACTGAA
TTGCCGCATTGCAGAGATATTGTATTTAAGTGCCTAGCTCGATACATAAACGGGTCTCTCTGGTTAGACC
AGATCTGAGCCTGGGAGCTCTCTGGCTAACTAGGGAACCCACTGCTTAAGCCTCAATAAAGCTTGCCTTG
AGTGCTTCAAGTAGTGTGTGCCCGTCTGTTGTGTGACTCTGGTAACTAGAGATCCCTCAGACCCTTTTAG
TCAGTGTGGAAAATCTCTAGCAGTGGCGCCCGAACAGGGACTTGAAAGCGAAAGGGAAACCAGAGGAGCT
CTCTCGACGCAGGACTCGGCTTGCTGAAGCGCGCACGGCAAGAGGCGAGGGGCGGCGACTGGTGAGTACG
CCAAAAATTTTGACTAGCGGAGGCTAGAAGGAGAGAGATGGGTGCGAGAGCGTCAGTATTAAGCGGGGGA
GAATTAGATCGCGATGGGAAAAAATTCGGTTAAGGCCAGGGGGAAAGAAAAAATATAAATTAAAACATAT
AGTATGGGCAAGCAGGGAGCTAGAACGATTCGCAGTTAATCCTGGCCTGTTAGAAACATCAGAAGGCTGT
AGACAAATACTGGGACAGCTACAACCATCCCTTCAGACAGGATCAGAAGAACTTAGATCATTATATAATA
CAGTAGCAACCCTCTATTGTGTGCATCAAAGGATAGAGATAAAAGACACCAAGGAAGCTTTAGACAAGAT
AGAGGAAGAGCAAAACAAAAGTAAGACCACCGCACAGCAAGCGGCCGCTGATCTTCAGACCTGGAGGAGG
AGATATGAGGGACAATTGGAGAAGTGAATTATATAAATATAAAGTAGTAAAAATTGAACCATTAGGAGTA
GCACCCACCAAGGCAAAGAGAAGAGTGGTGCAGAGAGAAAAAAGAGCAGTGGGAATAGGAGCTTTGTTCC
TTGGGTTCTTGGGAGCAGCAGGAAGCACTATGGGCGCAGCGTCAATGACGCTGACGGTACAGGCCAGACA
ATTATTGTCTGGTATAGTGCAGCAGCAGAACAATTTGCTGAGGGCTATTGAGGCGCAACAGCATCTGTTG
CAACTCACAGTCTGGGGCATCAAGCAGCTCCAGGCAAGAATCCTGGCTGTGGAAAGATACCTAAAGGATC
AACAGCTCCTGGGGATTTGGGGTTGCTCTGGAAAACTCATTTGCACCACTGCTGTGCCTTGGAATGCTAG
TTGGAGTAATAAATCTCTGGAACAGATTTGGAATCACACGACCTGGATGGAGTGGGACAGAGAAATTAAC
AATTACACAAGCTTAATACACTCCTTAATTGAAGAATCGCAAAACCAGCAAGAAAAGAATGAACAAGAAT
TATTGGAATTAGATAAATGGGCAAGTTTGTGGAATTGGTTTAACATAACAAATTGGCTGTGGTATATAAA
ATTATTCATAATGATAGTAGGAGGCTTGGTAGGTTTAAGAATAGTTTTTGCTGTACTTTCTATAGTGAAT
AGAGTTAGGCAGGGATATTCACCATTATCGTTTCAGACCCACCTCCCAACCCCGAGGGGACCCAGAGAGG
GCCTATTTCCCATGATTCCTTCATATTTGCATATACGATACAAGGCTGTTAGAGAGATAATTAGAATTAA
TTTGACTGTAAACACAAAGATATTAGTACAAAATACGTGACGTAGAAAGTAATAATTTCTTGGGTAGTTT
GCAGTTTTAAAATTATGTTTTAAAATGGACTATCATATGCTTACCGTAACTTGAAAGTATTTCGATTTCT
TGGCTTTATATATCTTGTGGAAAGGACGAAACACCGTCGAGCCAATATGAACACTGGTTTTAGAGCTAGA
AATAGCAAGTTAAAATAAGGCTAGTCCGTTATCAACTTGAAAAAGTGGCACCGAGTCGGTGCTTTTTTAA
GCTTGGCGTAACTAGATCTTGAGACAAATGGCAGTATTCATCCACAATTTTAAAAGAAAAGGGGGGATTG
GGGGGTACAGTGCAGGGGAAAGAATAGTAGACATAATAGCAACAGACATACAAACTAAAGAATTACAAAA
ACAAATTACAAAAATTCAAAATTTTCGGGTTTATTACAGGGACAGCAGAGATCCACTTTGGCGCCGGCTC
GAGGGGG
