>Addgene plasmid #75695 | STYK1 gRNA (BRDN0001145785) | depositor partial sequence | sequence record 143155 | Target Sequence
TCGAGCCAATATGAACACTG
