>Addgene plasmid #75695 | STYK1 gRNA (BRDN0001145785) | addgene partial sequence | sequence record 184383 | hU6-F
CGTGACGTAGAAAGTAATAATTTCTTGGGTAGTTTGCAGTTTTAAAATTATGTTTTAAAATGGACTATCA
TATGCTTACCGTAACTTGAAAGTATTTCGATTTCTTGGCTTTATATATCTTGTGGAAAGGACGAAACACC
GTCGAGCCAATATGAACACTGGTTTTAGAGCTAGAAATAGCAAGTTAAAATAAGGCTAGTCCGTTATCAA
CTTGAAAAAGTGGCACCGAGTCGGTGCTTTTTTAAGCTTGGCGTAACTAGATCTTGAGACAAATGGCAGT
ATTCATCCACAATTTTAAAAGAAAAGGGGGGATTGGGGGGTACAGTGCAGGGGAAAGAATAGTAGACATA
ATAGCAACAGACATACAAACTAAAGAATTACAAAAACAAATTACAAAAATTCAAAATTTTCGGGTTTATT
ACAGGGACAGCAGAGATCCACTTTGGCGCCGGCTCGAGGGGGCCCGGGTGCAAAGATGGATAAAGTTTTA
AACAGAGAGGAATCTTTGCAGCTAATGGACCTTCTAGGTCTTGAAAGGAGTGGGAATTGGCTCCGGTGCC
CGTCAGTGGG
